>Addgene plasmid #135173 | pSB1C3-pT7-sfGFP_RED20 | addgene full sequence | sequence record 266748 | Addgene NGS Result
TAATACGACTCACTATAGGGCTTAAGTATAAGGAGATATACATATGTCAAAAGGAGAAGAACTATTCACC
GGAGTCGTCCCGATCCTAGTCGAACTAGACGGAGACGTCAACGGACACAAATTCTCAGTCCGTGGAGAAG
GAGAAGGAGACGCAACCAACGGAAAACTAACCCTAAAATTCATCTGCACCACCGGAAAACTACCGGTCCC
GTGGCCGACCCTAGTCACCACCCTAACCTACGGAGTCCAGTGCTTCTCACGTTACCCGGACCACATGAAA
CGTCACGACTTCTTCAAATCAGCAATGCCGGAAGGATACGTCCAGGAACGTACCATCTCATTCAAAGACG
ACGGAACCTACAAAACCCGTGCAGAAGTCAAATTCGAAGGAGACACCCTAGTCAACCGTATCGAACTAAA
AGGAATCGACTTCAAAGAAGACGGAAACATCCTAGGACACAAACTAGAATACAACTTCAACTCACACAAC
GTCTACATCACCGCAGACAAACAGAAAAACGGAATCAAAGCAAACTTCAAAATCCGTCACAACGTCGAAG
ACGGATCAGTCCAGCTAGCAGACCACTACCAGCAGAACACCCCGATCGGAGACGGACCGGTCCTACTACC
GGACAACCACTACCTATCAACCCAGTCAGTCCTATCAAAAGACCCGAACGAAAAACGTGACCACATGGTC
CTACTAGAATTCGTCACCGCAGCAGGAATCACCCACGGAATGGACGAACTATACAAATGACGCTGATAGT
GCTAGTGTAGATCGCTACTAGTAGCGGCCGCTGCAGTCCGGCAAAAAAGGGCAAGGTGTCACCACCCTGC
CCTTTTTCTTTAAAACCGAAAAGATTACTTCGCGTTATGCAGGCTTCCTCGCTCACTGACTCGCTGCGCT
CGGTCGTTCGGCTGCGGCGAGCGGTATCAGCTCACTCAAAGGCGGTAATACGGTTATCCACAGAATCAGG
GGATAACGCAGGAAAGAACATGTGAGCAAAAGGCCAGCAAAAGGCCAGGAACCGTAAAAAGGCCGCGTTG
CTGGCGTTTTTCCACAGGCTCCGCCCCCCTGACGAGCATCACAAAAATCGACGCTCAAGTCAGAGGTGGC
GAAACCCGACAGGACTATAAAGATACCAGGCGTTTCCCCCTGGAAGCTCCCTCGTGCGCTCTCCTGTTCC
GACCCTGCCGCTTACCGGATACCTGTCCGCCTTTCTCCCTTCGGGAAGCGTGGCGCTTTCTCATAGCTCA
CGCTGTAGGTATCTCAGTTCGGTGTAGGTCGTTCGCTCCAAGCTGGGCTGTGTGCACGAACCCCCCGTTC
AGCCCGACCGCTGCGCCTTATCCGGTAACTATCGTCTTGAGTCCAACCCGGTAAGACACGACTTATCGCA
ACTGGCAGCAGCCACTGGTAACAGGATTAGCAGAGCGAGGTATGTAGGCGGTGCTACAGAGTTCTTGAAG
TGGTGGCCTAACTACGGCTACACTAGAAGAACAGTATTTGGTATCTGCGCTCTGCTGAAGCCAGTTACCT
TCGGAAAAAGAGTTGGTAGCTCTTGATCCGGCAAACAAACCACCGCTGGTAGCGGTGGTTTTTTTGTTTG
CAAGCAGCAGATTACGCGCAGAAAAAAAGGATCTCAAGAAGATCCTTTGATCTTTTCTACGGGGTCTGAC
GCTCAGTGGAACGAAAACTCACGTTAAGGGATTTTGGTCATGAGATTATCAAAAAGGATCTTCACCTAGA
TCCTTTTAAATTAAAAATGAAGTTTTAAATCAATCTAAAGTATATATGAGTAAACTTGGTCTGACAGCTC
GAGGCTTGGATTCTCACCAATAAAAAACGCCCGGCGGCAACCGAGCGTTCTGAACAAATCCAGATGGAGT
TATGAGGTCATTACTGGATCTATCAACAGGAGTCCAAGCGAGCTCGATATCAAATTACGCCCCGCCCTGC
CACTCATCGCAGTACTGTTGTAATTCATTAAGCATTATGCCGACATGGAAGCCATCACAAACGGCATGAT
GAACCTGAATCGCCAGCGGCATCAGCACCTTGTCGCCTTGCGTATAATATTTGCCCATGGTGAAAACGGG
GGCGAAGAAGTTGTCCATATTGGCCACGTTTAAATCAAAACTGGTGAAACTCACCCAGGGATTGGCTGAG
ACGAAAAACATATTCTCAATAAACCCTTTAGGGAAATAGGCCAGGTTTTCACCGTAACACGCCACATCTT
GCGAATATATGTGTAGAAACTGCCGGAAATCGTCGTGGTATTCACTCCAGAGCGATGAAAACGTTTCAGT
TTGCTCATGGAAAACGGTGTAACAAGGGTGAACACTATCCCATATCACCAGCTCACCGTCTTTCATTGCC
ATACGAAATTCCGGATGAGCATTCATCAGGCGGGCAAGAATGTGAATAAAGGCCGGATAAAACTTGTGCT
TATTTTTCTTTACGGTCTTTAAAAAGGCCGTAATATCCAGCTGAACGGTCTGGTTATAGGTACATTGAGC
AACTGACTGAAATGCCTCAAAATGTTCTTTACGATGCCATTGGGATATATCAACGGTGGTATATCCAGTG
ATTTTTTTCTCCATTTTAGCTTCCTTAGCTCCTGAAAATCTCGATAACTCAAAAAATACGCCCGGTAGTG
ATCTTATTTCATTATGGTGAAAGTTGGAACCTCTTACGTGCCCGATCAACTCGAGTGCCACCTGACGTCT
AAGAAACCGAA
Features (pLannotate 1.2.2; 8 found; start..end, strand, type, name):
      1..19      +  promoter       T7 promoter: promoter for bacteriophage T7 RNA polymerase
     44..757     +  CDS            Superfolder GFP: Superfolder GFP is a basic (constitutively fluorescent) green fluorescent protein published in 2005, derived from Aequorea victoria. It is reported to be a very rapidly-maturing weak dimer.
    786..806     +  misc_feature   BioBrick suffix: universal suffix for all parts
    807..864     +  terminator     his operon terminator: This putative transcriptin terminator from the E. coli his operon has a 2-bp deletion introduced during synthesis. Its efficiency has not been determined.
   1059..1647    -  rep_origin     ori: high-copy-number ColE1/pMB1/pBR322/pUC origin of replication
   1840..1874    -  terminator     lambda t0 terminator: minimal transcription terminator from phage lambda (Scholtissek and Grosse, 1987)
   1945..2604    -  CDS            CmR: chloramphenicol acetyltransferase; cat; confers resistance to chloramphenicol
   2605..2702    -  promoter       cat promoter: promoter of the E. coli cat gene encoding chloramphenicol acetyltransferase
