[The description below was written by a language model from this plasmid's Addgene catalogue record and pLannotate feature annotations shown in this document.]
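Description:
pSB1C3-pT7-sfGFP_RED20 is a small (about 2.7 kb) bacterial synthetic-biology plasmid built on pSB1C3, the standard high-copy BioBrick assembly backbone. It replicates in E. coli from a ColE1/pUC-type origin and is selected with chloramphenicol through a chloramphenicol acetyltransferase gene driven by its native cat promoter and followed by a lambda t0 terminator. This marker cassette and the origin lie on the opposite strand from the payload.

The backbone was modified by adding a bacteriophage T7 promoter directly upstream of the gene of interest, which was inserted by Gibson assembly. The insert is a synthetic 717 bp open reading frame encoding superfolder GFP, a rapidly maturing, constitutively fluorescent green protein derived from Aequorea victoria GFP. The protein is conventional, but the coding sequence has been rewritten in the RED20 genetic code, so that each amino acid is specified by only one codon rather than by the usual set of synonymous codons. Downstream of the ORF are the BioBrick suffix and a his operon terminator inherited from the backbone, whose termination efficiency is noted as undetermined. Because transcription depends on the T7 promoter, expression requires a source of T7 RNA polymerase, such as a suitable expression strain or a cell-free system.

The construct serves as a fluorescent reporter for testing whether a gene written in a reduced, 20-codon code can be expressed. It comes from work on fail-safe genetic codes intended to intrinsically contain engineered organisms. The record does not annotate a ribosome binding site in the short gap between the promoter and the start of the ORF.
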