Addgene plasmid #135173: pSB1C3-pT7-sfGFP_RED20
Purpose: Expresses sfGFP recoded in the RED20 genetic code off the T7 promoter
Depositing lab: Drew Endy. Depositing organization: Stanford University. Publication: Fail-safe genetic codes designed to intrinsically contain engineered organisms. Calles J, Justice I, Brinkley D, Garcia A, Endy D. Nucleic Acids Res. 2019 Sep 12. pii: 5568210. doi: 10.1093/nar/gkz745. PubMed 31511890.
Backbone
  Vector backbone: pSB1C3
  Backbone size w/o insert (bp): 2000
  Total vector size (bp): 2700
  Modifications to backbone: Added T7 promoter upstream of GOI
  Vector type: Synthetic Biology
Growth in bacteria
  Bacterial resistance: Chloramphenicol, 25 μg/mL
  Growth temperature: 37°C
  Growth strain: DH5alpha
  Copy number: High Copy
Gene/Insert
  Gene/Insert name: sfGFP_RED20 (alt name: sfGFP)
  Species: Synthetic
  Insert size (bp): 717
  Mutation: Recoded ORF of sfGFP to only use one codon per amino acid
  GenBank ID: MN315260
  Promoter: taatacgactcactata
  Cloning method: Gibson Cloning
  Sequencing primers: 5′ CCACCTGACGTCTAAGAAAC; 3′ GTATTACCGCCTTTGAGTGA
Terms and licenses: Academic/Nonprofit Terms; Industry Terms: Not Available to Industry
How to cite: pSB1C3-pT7-sfGFP_RED20 was a gift from Drew Endy (Addgene plasmid # 135173 ; http://n2t.net/addgene:135173 ; RRID:Addgene_135173)
